Addgene plasmid #82724: pLV puro Tet VSVG
Purpose: Lentiviral plasmid that expresses VSVG protein under a doxycycline-inducible promoter
Depositing lab: Warren Zipfel. Depositing organization: Cornell University.
Backbone
  Vector backbone: pLV-tTRKRAB
  Backbone size w/o insert (bp): 10000
  Total vector size (bp): 11630
  Vector type: Mammalian Expression, Lentiviral
  Selectable markers: Puromycin
Growth in bacteria
  Bacterial resistance: Ampicillin, 100 μg/mL
  Growth temperature: 37°C
  Growth strain: NEB Stable
  Copy number: High Copy
Gene/Insert
  Gene/Insert name: VSVG
  Insert size (bp): 1545
  Cloning method: Restriction Enzyme; 5′ cloning site BamHI (not destroyed); 3′ cloning site EcoRI (not destroyed)
  Sequencing primers: 5′ TTCCGATCACGAGACTAGC
Terms and licenses: Academic/Nonprofit Terms; Industry Terms: Not Available to Industry
Depositor comments: VSVG cloned from Addgene #8454
How to cite: pLV puro Tet VSVG was a gift from Warren Zipfel (Addgene plasmid # 82724 ; http://n2t.net/addgene:82724 ; RRID:Addgene_82724)
