[The description below was written by a language model from this plasmid's Addgene catalogue record and pLannotate feature annotations shown in this document.]
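Description:
pLV puro Tet VSVG is an HIV-1-based lentiviral transfer plasmid of about 11.6 kb, built on the pLV-tTRKRAB backbone, that places the vesicular stomatitis virus G glycoprotein (VSV-G, Indiana strain) under doxycycline-controlled expression in mammalian cells. It is propagated in E. coli through a high-copy ColE1/pUC-type origin with ampicillin resistance. The backbone also carries non-functional remnants of older vectors, including pBR322-derived fragments (TcR, bom, rop) and an SV40 promoter–gpt–SV40 small t intron/poly(A) segment outside the proviral region.

The proviral portion begins at the 5′ LTR and runs through the Ψ packaging signal, a gag fragment and the RRE, which allow Rev-dependent export and encapsidation of the genomic RNA. It ends in a self-inactivating ΔU3 3′ LTR containing a loxP site; a site in this position is copied to both LTRs on integration, which in principle permits Cre-mediated excision of the provirus. Inside it, a tetracycline response element with seven tetO copies is joined to a minimal CMV promoter, followed by a cPPT/CTS, the roughly 1.5 kb VSV-G coding sequence cloned between BamHI and EcoRI, and a WPRE to enhance transcript expression. Upstream and in the opposite orientation, an SV40 promoter drives the puromycin N-acetyltransferase gene with a bGH polyadenylation signal, giving puromycin selection of transduced or transfected cells.

No Tet regulator is annotated in the feature table, so doxycycline control presumably depends on a regulator supplied separately; the record does not state which one. The depositor notes that the VSV-G sequence was subcloned from another repository plasmid. The stated purpose is inducible VSV-G expression, and no downstream application is given.
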