Features (pLannotate 1.2.2; 36 found; start..end, strand, type, name):
      6..230     -  polyA_signal   bGH poly(A) signal: bovine growth hormone polyadenylation signal
    246..845     -  CDS            PuroR: puromycin N-acetyltransferase; pac from Streptomyces; confers resistance to puromycin
    855..1184    -  promoter       SV40 promoter: SV40 enhancer and early promoter
   1216..1486    +  protein_bind   tetracycline response element: contains seven copies of the tetracycline operator tetO tetracycline repressor TetR
   1497..1514    +  misc_feature   MCS (fragment): pUC18/19 multiple cloning site
   1519..1556    +  promoter       minimal CMV promoter: human cytomegalovirus (CMV) immediate early promoter
   1673..1790    +  misc_feature   cPPT/CTS: central polypurine tract and central termination sequence of HIV-1
   1849..3382    +  CDS            VSV-G (fragment) (sequence partly withheld): vesicular stomatitis virus G glycoprotein Indiana strain
   3445..4033    +  misc_feature   WPRE: woodchuck hepatitis virus posttranscriptional regulatory element
   4101..4120    +  misc_feature   cPPT/CTS (fragment): central polypurine tract and central termination sequence of HIV-1
   4122..4156    +  LTR            3' LTR (ΔU3) (fragment): self-inactivating 3' long terminal repeat (LTR) from HIV-1
   4177..4210    +  protein_bind   loxP: Cre-mediated recombination occurs in the 8-bp core sequence (GCATACAT). Cre recombinase
   4230..4410    +  LTR            5' LTR (truncated): truncated 5' long terminal repeat (LTR) from HIV-1
   4435..4453    -  promoter       SP6 promoter: promoter for bacteriophage SP6 RNA polymerase
   4681..4960    +  CDS            TcR (fragment): tetracycline efflux protein; tet; confers resistance to tetracycline
   4961..5009    -  misc_feature   bom (fragment): basis of mobility region from pBR322
   5111..5146    -  CDS            rop (fragment): Rop protein, which maintains plasmids at low copy number; rop
   5241..5345    +  promoter       AmpR promoter: bla
   5346..6206    +  CDS            AmpR: β-lactamase; bla; confers resistance to ampicillin, carbenicillin, and related antibiotics
   6377..6965    +  rep_origin     ori: high-copy-number ColE1/pMB1/pBR322/pUC origin of replication
   7148..7204    +  CDS            lacI (fragment): lac repressor; lacI; The lac repressor binds to the lac operator to inhibit transcription in E. coli. This inhibition can be relieved by adding lactose or isopropyl-β-D-thiogalactopyranoside (IPTG).
   7211..7540    +  promoter       SV40 promoter: SV40 enhancer and early promoter
   7740..7859    +  CDS            gpt (fragment): XGPT_ECOLI - Also known as gpp, gxu. Experimental evidence at protein level: Swiss-Prot protein existence level 1. Purine salvage pathway enzyme that catalyzes the transfer of the ribosyl-5-phosphate group from 5-phospho-alpha-D-ribose 1- diphosphate (PRPP) to the N9 position of the 6-oxopurines guanine and xanthine to form the corresponding ribonucleotides GMP (guanosine 5'- monophosphate) and XMP (xanthosine 5'-monophosphate), with the release of PPi. To a lesser extent, also acts on hypoxanthine (PubMed:9100006, PubMed:3886014). Does not ribophosphorylate adenine (PubMed:3886014). From Esch
   7859..8194    +  CDS            gpt (fragment): XGPT_ECOLI - Also known as gpp, gxu. Experimental evidence at protein level: Swiss-Prot protein existence level 1. Purine salvage pathway enzyme that catalyzes the transfer of the ribosyl-5-phosphate group from 5-phospho-alpha-D-ribose 1- diphosphate (PRPP) to the N9 position of the 6-oxopurines guanine and xanthine to form the corresponding ribonucleotides GMP (guanosine 5'- monophosphate) and XMP (xanthosine 5'-monophosphate), with the release of PPi. To a lesser extent, also acts on hypoxanthine (PubMed:9100006, PubMed:3886014). Does not ribophosphorylate adenine (PubMed:3886014). From Esch
   8289..8594    +  CDS            frsA (fragment): FRSA_ECOLI - Also known as yafA. Experimental evidence at protein level: Swiss-Prot protein existence level 1. Catalyzes the hydrolysis of esters (PubMed:15808744). Displays esterase activity toward pNP-butyrate (PubMed:15808744). May stimulate mixed-acid fermentation by acting as a fermentation/respiration switch that down-regulates respiration and up- regulates fermentation rates (PubMed:15169777). From Escherichia coli (strain K12).
   8598..8672    +  CDS            small t antigen (fragment): SV40 (simian virus 40) small t antigen
   8674..8739    +  intron         small t intron: SV40 (simian virus 40) small t antigen intron
   8869..8889    +  CDS            SV40 NLS: nuclear localization signal of SV40 (simian virus 40) large T antigen
   9208..9291    +  CDS            large T antigen (fragment): large T antigen from SV40 (simian virus 40)
   9314..9448    +  polyA_signal   SV40 poly(A) signal: SV40 polyadenylation signal
   9616..9945    +  CDS            nef (fragment): NEF_HV1BR - Experimental evidence at protein level: Swiss-Prot protein existence level 1. Extracellular Nef protein targets CD4(+) T-lymphocytes for apoptosis by interacting with CXCR4 surface receptors (PubMed:14990729). From Human immunodeficiency virus type 1 group M subtype B (isolate BRU/LAI) (HIV-1).
   9993..10250   +  LTR            5' LTR (truncated): truncated 5' long terminal repeat (LTR) from HIV-1
  10297..10422   +  misc_feature   HIV-1 Ψ: packaging signal of human immunodeficiency virus type 1
  10406..10769   +  CDS            HIV-1 gag (fragment): gag protein from human immunodeficiency virus 1; gag
  10915..11148   +  misc_feature   RRE: The Rev response element (RRE) of HIV-1 allows for Rev-dependent mRNA export from the nucleus to the cytoplasm.
  11525..11625   +  CDS            Rev (fragment): human immunodeficiency virus 1 (HIV-1) Rev protein; rev; enhances nuclear export of unspliced and incompletely spliced viral mRNAs
>Addgene plasmid #82724 | pLV puro Tet VSVG | depositor full sequence | sequence record 161501 | pLV puro Tet VSVG sequence 11635 bps
CGATGCCATAGAGCCCACCGCATCCCCAGCATGCCTGCTATTGTCTTCCCAATCCTCCCCCTTGCTGTCC
TGCCCCACCCCACCCCCCAGAATAGAATGACACCTACTCAGACAATGCGATGCAATTTCCTCATTTTATT
AGGAAAGGACAGTGGGAGTGGCACCTTCCAGGGTCAAGGAAGGCACGGGGGAGGGGCAAACAACAGATGG
CTGGCAACTAGAAGGCACAGGTCGACGGTATCGATTCAGGCACCGGGCTTGCGGGTCATGCACCAGGTCG
CGCGGTCCTTCGGGCACTCGACGTCGGCGGTGACGGTGAAGCCGAGCCGCTCGTAGAAGGGGAGGTTGCG
GGGCGCGGAGGTCTCCAGGAAGGCGGGCACCCCGGCGCGCTCGGCCGCCTCCACTCCGGGGAGCACGACG
GCGCTGCCCAGACCCTTGCCCTGGTGGTCGGGCGAGACGCCGACGGTGGCCAGGAACCACGCGGGCTCCT
TGGGCCGGTGCGGCGCCAGGAGGCCTTCCATCTGTTGCTGCGCGGCCAGCCGGGAACCGCTCAACTCGGC
CATGCGCGGGCCGATCTCGGCGAACACCGCCCCCGCTTCGACGCTCTCCGGCGTGGTCCAGACCGCCACC
GCGGCGCCGTCGTCCGCGACCCACACCTTGCCGATGTCGAGCCCGACGCGCGTGAGGAAGAGTTCTTGCA
GCTCGGTGACCCGCTCGATGTGGCGGTCCGGATCGACGGTGTGGCGCGTGGCGGGGTAGTCGGCGAACGC
GGCGGCGAGGGTGCGTACGGCCCTGGGGACGTCGTCGCGGGTGGCGAGGCGCACCGTGGGCTTGTACTCG
GTCATGGTAAGCTTTTTGCAAAAGCCTAGGCCTCCAAAAAAGCCTCCTCACTACTTCTGGAATAGCTCAG
AGGCCGAGGCGGCCTCGGCCTCTGCATAAATAAAAAAAATTAGTCAGCCATGGGGCGGAGAATGGGCGGA
ACTGGGCGGAGTTAGGGGCGGGATGGGCGGAGTTAGGGGCGGGACTATGGTTGCTGACTAATTGAGATGC
ATGCTTTGCATACTTCTGCCTGCTGGGGAGCCTGGGGACTTTCCACACCTGGTTGCTGACTAATTGAGAT
GCATGCTTTGCATACTTCTGCCTGCTGGGGAGCCTGGGGACTTTCCACACCCTAACTGACACACATTCCA
GTCAGCTTCTGGTCGAGTTTACCACTCCCTATCAGTGATAGAGAAAAGTGAAAGTCGAGTTTACCACTCC
CTATCAGTGATAGAGAAAAGTGAAAGTCGAGTTTACCACTCCCTATCAGTGATAGAGAAAAGTGAAAGTC
GAGTTTACCACTCCCTATCAGTGATAGAGAAAAGTGAAAGTCGAGTTTACCACTCCCTATCAGTGATAGA
GAAAAGTGAAAGTCGAGTTTACCACTCCCTATCAGTGATAGAGAAAAGTGAAAGTCGAGTTTACCACTCC
CTATCAGTGATAGAGAAAAGTGAAAGTCGAGCTCGGTACCCGGGTCGAGTAGGCGTGTACGGTGGGAGGC
CTATATAAGCAGAGCTCGTTTAGTGAACCGTCAGATCGCCTGGAGACGCCATCCACGCTGTTTTGACCTC
CATAGAAGACACCGGGACCGATCCAGCCTCCGCGGAATTTAATCTCGACGGTATCGGTTAACTTTTAAAA
GAAAAGGGGGGATTGGGGGGTACAGTGCAGGGGAAAGAATAGTAGACATAATAGCAACAGACATACAAAC
TAAAGAATTACAAAAACAAATTACAAAAATTCAAAATTTTATCGATCACGAGACTAGCCTCGAGGTTTAA
ACTTAAGCTTGGTACCGAGCTCGGATCCATGAAGTGCCTTTTGTACTTAGCCTTTTTATTCATTGGGGTG
AATTGC
[1296 nt withheld, positions 1897-3192]
AATCCAATCGAGCTTGTAGAAGGTTGGTTCAGTAGTTGGAAAAGCTCTATTGCCTCTTTTTTCTTTATCA
TAGGGTTAATCATTGGACTATTCTTGGTTCTCCGAGTTGGTATCCATCTTTGCATTAAATTAAAGCACAC
CAAGAAAAGACAGATTTATACAGACATAGAGATGAACCGACTTGGAAAGTGATAAGAATTCTGCAGATAT
CCAGCACAGTGGCGGCCGCTCGAGTCTAGACATATGGCTGATAATCAACCTCTGGATTACAAAATTTGTG
AAAGATTGACTGGTATTCTTAACTATGTTGCTCCTTTTACGCTATGTGGATACGCTGCTTTAATGCCTTT
GTATCATGCTATTGCTTCCCGTATGGCTTTCATTTTCTCCTCCTTGTATAAATCCTGGTTGCTGTCTCTT
TATGAGGAGTTGTGGCCCGTTGTCAGGCAACGTGGCGTGGTGTGCACTGTGTTTGCTGACGCAACCCCCA
CTGGTTGGGGCATTGCCACCACCTGTCAGCTCCTTTCCGGGACTTTCGCTTTCCCCCTCCCTATTGCCAC
GGCGGAACTCATCGCCGCCTGCCTTGCCCGCTGCTGGACAGGGGCTCGGCTGTTGGGCACTGACAATTCC
GTGGTGTTGTCGGGGAAGCTGACGTCCTTTCCATGGCTGCTCGCCTGTGTTGCCACCTGGATTCTGCGCG
GGACGTCCTTCTGCTACGTCCCTTCGGCCCTCAATCCAGCGGACCTTCCTTCCCGCGGCCTGCTGCCGGC
TCTGCGGCCTCTTCCGCGTCTTCGCCTTCGCCCTCAGACGAGTCGGATCTCCCTTTGGGCCGCCTCCCCG
CATCGGTACGTATGGCCAGGTACCTTTAAGACCAATGACTTACAAGGCAGCTGTAGATCTTAGCCACTTT
TTAAAAGAAAAGGGGGGACTGGAAGGGCTAATTCACTCCCAACGAAGACAAGATGGGATCAATTCACCAT
GGGAATAACTTCGTATAGCATACATTATACGAAGTTATGCTGCTTTTTGCTTGTACTGGGTCTCTCTGGT
TAGACCAGATCTGAGCCTGGGAGCTCTCTGGCTAACTAGGGAACCCACTGCTTAAGCCTCAATAAAGCTT
GCCTTGAGTGCTTCAAGTAGTGTGTGCCCGTCTGTTGTGTGACTCTGGTAACTAGAGATCCCTCAGACCC
TTTTAGTCAGTGTGGAAAATCTCTAGCAGCATCTAGAATTAATTCCGTGTATTCTATAGTGTCACCTAAA
TCGTATGTGTATGATACATAAGGTTATGTATTAATTGTAGCCGCGTTCTAACGACAATATGTACAAGCCT
AATTGTGTAGCATCTGGCTTACTGAAGCAGACCCTATCATCTCTCTCGTAAACTGCCGTCAGAGTCGGTT
TGGTTGGACGAACCTTCTGAGTTTCTGGTAACGCCGTCCCGCACCCGGAAATGGTCAGCGAACCAATCAG
CAGGGTCATCGCTAGCCAGATCCTCTACGCCGGACGCATCGTGGCCGGCATCACCGGCGCCACAGGTGCG
GTTGCTGGCGCCTATATCGCCGACATCACCGATGGGGAAGATCGGGCTCGCCACTTCGGGCTCATGAGCG
CTTGTTTCGGCGTGGGTATGGTGGCAGGCCCCGTGGCCGGGGGACTGTTGGGCGCCATCTCCTTGCATGC
ACCATTCCTTGCGGCGGCGGTGCTCAACGGCCTCAACCTACTACTGGGCTGCTTCCTAATGCAGGAGTCG
CATAAGGGAGAGCGTCGAATGGTGCACTCTCAGTACAATCTGCTCTGATGCCGCATAGTTAAGCCAGCCC
CGACACCCGCCAACACCCGCTGACGCGCCCTGACGGGCTTGTCTGCTCCCGGCATCCGCTTACAGACAAG
CTGTGACCGTCTCCGGGAGCTGCATGTGTCAGAGGTTTTCACCGTCATCACCGAAACGCGCGAGACGAAA
GGGCCTCGTGATACGCCTATTTTTATAGGTTAATGTCATGATAATAATGGTTTCTTAGACGTCAGGTGGC
ACTTTTCGGGGAAATGTGCGCGGAACCCCTATTTGTTTATTTTTCTAAATACATTCAAATATGTATCCGC
TCATGAGACAATAACCCTGATAAATGCTTCAATAATATTGAAAAAGGAAGAGTATGAGTATTCAACATTT
CCGTGTCGCCCTTATTCCCTTTTTTGCGGCATTTTGCCTTCCTGTTTTTGCTCACCCAGAAACGCTGGTG
AAAGTAAAAGATGCTGAAGATCAGTTGGGTGCACGAGTGGGTTACATCGAACTGGATCTCAACAGCGGTA
AGATCCTTGAGAGTTTTCGCCCCGAAGAACGTTTTCCAATGATGAGCACTTTTAAAGTTCTGCTATGTGG
CGCGGTATTATCCCGTATTGACGCCGGGCAAGAGCAACTCGGTCGCCGCATACACTATTCTCAGAATGAC
TTGGTTGAGTACTCACCAGTCACAGAAAAGCATCTTACGGATGGCATGACAGTAAGAGAATTATGCAGTG
CTGCCATAACCATGAGTGATAACACTGCGGCCAACTTACTTCTGACAACGATCGGAGGACCGAAGGAGCT
AACCGCTTTTTTGCACAACATGGGGGATCATGTAACTCGCCTTGATCGTTGGGAACCGGAGCTGAATGAA
GCCATACCAAACGACGAGCGTGACACCACGATGCCTGTAGCAATGGCAACAACGTTGCGCAAACTATTAA
CTGGCGAACTACTTACTCTAGCTTCCCGGCAACAATTAATAGACTGGATGGAGGCGGATAAAGTTGCAGG
ACCACTTCTGCGCTCGGCCCTTCCGGCTGGCTGGTTTATTGCTGATAAATCTGGAGCCGGTGAGCGTGGG
TCTCGCGGTATCATTGCAGCACTGGGGCCAGATGGTAAGCCCTCCCGTATCGTAGTTATCTACACGACGG
GGAGTCAGGCAACTATGGATGAACGAAATAGACAGATCGCTGAGATAGGTGCCTCACTGATTAAGCATTG
GTAACTGTCAGACCAAGTTTACTCATATATACTTTAGATTGATTTAAAACTTCATTTTTAATTTAAAAGG
ATCTAGGTGAAGATCCTTTTTGATAATCTCATGACCAAAATCCCTTAACGTGAGTTTTCGTTCCACTGAG
CGTCAGACCCCGTAGAAAAGATCAAAGGATCTTCTTGAGATCCTTTTTTTCTGCGCGTAATCTGCTGCTT
GCAAACAAAAAAACCACCGCTACCAGCGGTGGTTTGTTTGCCGGATCAAGAGCTACCAACTCTTTTTCCG
AAGGTAACTGGCTTCAGCAGAGCGCAGATACCAAATACTGTCCTTCTAGTGTAGCCGTAGTTAGGCCACC
ACTTCAAGAACTCTGTAGCACCGCCTACATACCTCGCTCTGCTAATCCTGTTACCAGTGGCTGCTGCCAG
TGGCGATAAGTCGTGTCTTACCGGGTTGGACTCAAGACGATAGTTACCGGATAAGGCGCAGCGGTCGGGC
TGAACGGGGGGTTCGTGCACACAGCCCAGCTTGGAGCGAACGACCTACACCGAACTGAGATACCTACAGC
GTGAGCATTGAGAAAGCGCCACGCTTCCCGAAGGGAGAAAGGCGGACAGGTATCCGGTAAGCGGCAGGGT
CGGAACAGGAGAGCGCACGAGGGAGCTTCCAGGGGGAAACGCCTGGTATCTTTATAGTCCTGTCGGGTTT
CGCCACCTCTGACTTGAGCGTCGATTTTTGTGATGCTCGTCAGGGGGGCGGAGCCTATGGAAAAACGCCA
GCAACGCGGCCTTTTTACGGTTCCTGGCCTTTTGCTGGCCTTTTGCTCACATGTTCTTTCCTGCGTTATC
CCCTGATTCTGTGGATAACCGTATTACCGCCTTTGAGTGAGCTGATACCGCTCGCCGCAGCCGAACGACC
GAGCGCAGCGAGTCAGTGAGCGAGGAAGCGGAAGAGCGCCCAATACGCAAACCGCCTCTCCCCGCGCGTT
GGCCGATTCATTAATGCAGCTGTGGAATGTGTGTCAGTTAGGGTGTGGAAAGTCCCCAGGCTCCCCAGCA
GGCAGAAGTATGCAAAGCATGCATCTCAATTAGTCAGCAACCAGGTGTGGAAAGTCCCCAGGCTCCCCAG
CAGGCAGAAGTATGCAAAGCATGCATCTCAATTAGTCAGCAACCATAGTCCCGCCCCTAACTCCGCCCAT
CCCGCCCCTAACTCCGCCCAGTTCCGCCCATTCTCCGCCCCATGGCTGACTAATTTTTTTTATTTATGCA
GAGGCCGAGGCCGCCTCGGCCTCTGAGCTATTCCAGAAGTAGTGAGGAGGCTTTTTTGGAGGCCTAGGCT
TTTGCAAAAAGCTTGGACACAAGACAGGCTTGCGAGATATGTTTGAGAATACCACTTTATCCCGCGTCAG
GGAGAGGCAGTGCGTAAAAAGACGCGGACTCATGTGAAATACTGGTTTTTAGTGCGCCAGATCTCTATAA
TCTCGCGCAACCTATTTTCCCCTCGAACACTTTTTAAGCCGTAGATAAACAGGCTGGGACACTTCACATG
AGCGAAAAATACATCGTCACCTGGGACATGTTGCAGATCCATGCACGTAAACTCGCAAGCCGACTGATGC
CTTCTGAACAATGGAAAGGCATTATTGCCGTAAGCCGTGGCGGTCTGTACCGGGTGCGTTACTGGCGCGT
GAACTGGGTATTCGTCATGTCGATACCGTTTGTATTTCCAGCTACGATCACGACAACCAGCGCGAGCTTA
AAGTGCTGAAACGCGCAGAAGGCGATGGCGAAGGCTTCATCGTTATTGATGACCTGGTGGATACCGGTGG
TACTGCGGTTGCGATTCGTGAAATGTATCCAAAAGCGCACTTTGTCACCATCTTCGCAAAACCGGCTGGT
CGTCCGCTGGTTGATGACTATGTTGTTGATATCCCGCAAGATACCTGGATTGAACAGCCGTGGGATATGG
GCGTCGTATTCGTCCCGCCAATCTCCGGTCGCTAATCTTTTCAACGCCTGGCACTGCCGGGCGTTGTTCT
TTTTAACTTCAGGCGGGTTACAATAGTTTCCAGTAAGTATTCTGGAGGCTGCATCCATGACACAGGCAAA
CCTGAGCGAAACCCTGTTCAAACCCCGCTTTAAACATCCTGAAACCTCGACGCTAGTCCGCCGCTTTAAT
CACGGCGCACAACCGCCTGTGCAGTCGGCCCTTGATGGTAAAACCATCCCTCACTGGTATCGCATGATTA
ACCGTCTGATGTGGATCTGGCGCGGCATTGACCCACGCGAAATCCTCGACGTCCAGGCACGTATTGTGAT
GAGCGATGCCGAACGTACCGACGATGATTTATACGATACGGTGATTGGCTACCGTGGCGGCAACTGGATT
TATGAGTGGGCCCCGGATCTTTGTGAAGGAACCTTACTTCTGTGGTGTGACATAATTGGACAAACTACCT
ACAGAGATTTAAAGCTCTAAGGTAAATATAAAATTTTTAAGTGTATAATGTGTTAAACTACTGATTCTAA
TTGTTTGTGTATTTTAGATTCCAACCTATGGAACTGATGAATGGGAGCAGTGGTGGAATGCCTTTAATGA
GGAAAACCTGTTTTGCTCAGAAGAAATGCCATCTAGTGATGATGAGGCTACTGCTGACTCTCAACATTCT
ACTCCTCCAAAAAAGAAGAGAAAGGTAGAAGACCCCAAGGACTTTCCTTCAGAATTGCTAAGTTTTTTGA
GTCATGCTGTGTTTAGTAATAGAACTCTTGCTTGCTTTGCTATTTACACCACAAAGGAAAAAGCTGCACT
GCTATACAAGAAAATTATGGAAAAATATTCTGTAACCTTTATAAGTAGGCATAACAGTTATAATCATAAC
ATACTGTTTTTTCTTACTCCACACAGGCATAGAGTGTCTGCTATTAATAACTATGCTCAAAAATTGTGTA
CCTTTAGCTTTTTAATTTGTAAAGGGGTTAATAAGGAATATTTGATGTATAGTGCCTTGACTAGAGATCA
TAATCAGCCATACCACATTTGTAGAGGTTTTACTTGCTTTAAAAAACCTCCCACACCTCCCCCTGAACCT
GAAACATAAAATGAATGCAATTGTTGTTGTTAACTTGTTTATTGCAGCTTATAATGGTTACAAATAAAGC
AATAGCATCACAAATTTCACAAATAAAGCATTTTTTTCACTGCATTCTAGTTGTGGTTTGTCCAAACTCA
TCAATGTATCTTATCATGTCTGGATCAACTGGATAACTCAAGCTAACCAAAATCATCCCAAACTTCCCAC
CCCATACCCTATTACCACTGCCAATTACCTAGTGGTTTCATTTACTCTAAACCTGTGATTCCTCTGAATT
ATTTTCATTTTAAAGAAATTGTATTTGTTAAATATGTACTACAAACTTAGTAGTTGGAAGGGCTAATTCA
CTCCCAAAGAAGACAAGATATCCTTGATCTGTGGATCTACCACACACAAGGCTACTTCCCTGATTAGCAG
AACTACACACCAGGGCCAGGGGTCAGATATCCACTGACCTTTGGATGGTGCTACAAGCTAGTACCAGTTG
AGCCAGATAAGGTAGAAGAGGCCAATAAAGGAGAGAACACCAGCTTGTTACACCCTGTGAGCCTGCATGG
GATGGATGACCCGGAGAGAGAAGTGTTAGAGTGGAGGTTTGACAGCCGCCTAGCATTTCATCACGTGGCC
CGAGAGCTGCATCCGGAGTACTTCAAGAACTGCTGATATCGAGCTTGCTACAAGGGACTTTCCGCTGGGG
ACTTTCCAGGGAGGCGTGGCCTGGGCGGGACTGGGGAGTGGCGAGCCCTCAGATCCTGCATATAAGCAGC
TGCTTTTTGCCTGTACTGGGTCTCTCTGGTTAGACCAGATCTGAGCCTGGGAGCTCTCTGGCTAACTAGG
GAACCCACTGCTTAAGCCTCAATAAAGCTTGCCTTGAGTGCTTCAAGTAGTGTGTGCCCGTCTGTTGTGT
GACTCTGGTAACTAGAGATCCCTCAGACCCTTTTAGTCAGTGTGGAAAATCTCTAGCAGTGGCGCCCGAA
CAGGGACTTGAAAGCGAAAGGGAAACCAGAGGAGCTCTCTCGACGCAGGACTCGGCTTGCTGAAGCGCGC
ACGGCAAGAGGCGAGGGGCGGCGACTGGTGAGTACGCCAAAAATTTTGACTAGCGGAGGCTAGAAGGAGA
GAGATGGGTGCGAGAGCGTCAGTATTAAGCGGGGGAGAATTAGATCGCGATGGGAAAAAATTCGGTTAAG
GCCAGGGGGAAAGAAAAAATATAAATTAAAACATATAGTATGGGCAAGCAGGGAGCTAGAACGATTCGCA
GTTAATCCTGGCCTGTTAGAAACATCAGAAGGCTGTAGACAAATACTGGGACAGCTACAACCATCCCTTC
AGACAGGATCAGAAGAACTTAGATCATTATATAATACAGTAGCAACCCTCTATTGTGTGCATCAAAGGAT
AGAGATAAAAGACACCAAGGAAGCTTTAGACAAGATAGAGGAAGAGCAAAACAAAAGTAAGACCACCGCA
CAGCAAGCGGCCGCTGATCTTCAGACCTGGAGGAGGAGATATGAGGGACAATTGGAGAAGTGAATTATAT
AAATATAAAGTAGTAAAAATTGAACCATTAGGAGTAGCACCCACCAAGGCAAAGAGAAGAGTGGTGCAGA
GAGAAAAAAGAGCAGTGGGAATAGGAGCTTTGTTCCTTGGGTTCTTGGGAGCAGCAGGAAGCACTATGGG
CGCAGCGTCAATGACGCTGACGGTACAGGCCAGACAATTATTGTCTGGTATAGTGCAGCAGCAGAACAAT
TTGCTGAGGGCTATTGAGGCGCAACAGCATCTGTTGCAACTCACAGTCTGGGGCATCAAGCAGCTCCAGG
CAAGAATCCTGGCTGTGGAAAGATACCTAAAGGATCAACAGCTCCTGGGGATTTGGGGTTGCTCTGGAAA
ACTCATTTGCACCACTGCTGTGCCTTGGAATGCTAGTTGGAGTAATAAATCTCTGGAACAGATTTGGAAT
CACACGACCTGGATGGAGTGGGACAGAGAAATTAACAATTACACAAGCTTAATACACTCCTTAATTGAAG
AATCGCAAAACCAGCAAGAAAAGAATGAACAAGAATTATTGGAATTAGATAAATGGGCAAGTTTGTGGAA
TTGGTTTAACATAACAAATTGGCTGTGGTATATAAAATTATTCATAATGATAGTAGGAGGCTTGGTAGGT
TTAAGAATAGTTTTTGCTGTACTTTCTATAGTGAATAGAGTTAGGCAGGGATATTCACCATTATCGTTTC
AGACCCACCTCCCAACCCCGAGGGGACCCGACAGGCCCGAAGGAATAGAAGAAGAAGGTGGAGAGAGAGA
CAGAGACAGATCCATTCGATTAGTGAACGGATCTCGACGGTAT
