>Addgene plasmid #82724 | pLV puro Tet VSVG | addgene partial sequence | sequence record 160223 | WPRE-R 5'-CATAGCGTAAAAGGAGCAACA-3'
AATTTTGTAATCCAGAGGTTGATTATCAGCCATATGTCTAGACTCGAGCGGCCGCCACTGTGCTGGATAT
CTGCAGAATTCTTATCACTTTCCAAGTCGGTTCATCTCTATGTCTGTATAAATCTGTCTTTTCTTGGTGT
GCTTTAATTTAATGCAAAGATGGATACCAACTCGGAGAACCAAGAATAGTCCAATGATTAACCCTATGAT
AAAGAAAAAAGAGGCAATAGAGCTTTTCCAACTACTGAACCAACCTTCTACAAGCTCGATTGGATT
[546 nt withheld, positions 277-822]
