>Addgene plasmid #82724 | pLV puro Tet VSVG | addgene partial sequence | sequence record 161500 | LNCX 5'-AGCTCGTTTAGTGAACCGTCAGATC-3'
TTGACCTCCATAGAAGACACCGGGACCGATCCAGCCTCCGCGGAATTTAATCTCGACGGTATCGGTTAAC
TTTTAAAAGAAAAGGGGGGATTGGGGGGTACAGTGCAGGGGAAAGAATAGTAGACATAATAGCAACAGAC
ATACAAACTAAAGAATTACAAAAACAAATTACAAAAATTCAAAATTTTATCGATCACGAGACTAGCCTCG
AGGTTTAAACTTAAGCTTGGTACCGAGCTCGGATCCATGAAGTGCCTTTTGTACTTAGCCTTTTTATTCA
TTGGGGTGAATTGC
[514 nt withheld, positions 295-808]
